Addgene plasmid #212574: pTwist-SARS-CoV-2 Spike-deltaC18 L455F (TTT)
Purpose: Encodes SARS-CoV-2 spike L455F for pseudovirus production
Depositing lab: Alejandro Balazs. Depositing organization: Massachusetts General Hospital. Publication: Ongoing evolution of SARS-CoV-2 drives escape from mRNA vaccine-induced humoral immunity. Roederer AL, Cao Y, Denis KS, Sheehan ML, Li CJ, Lam EC, Gregory DJ, Poznansky MC, Iafrate AJ, Canaday DH, Gravenstein S, Garcia-Beltran WF, Balazs AB. medRxiv [Preprint]. 2024 Mar 7:2024.03.05.24303815. doi: 10.1101/2024.03.05.24303815. PubMed 38496628.
Backbone
  Vector backbone: pTwist-CMV-BetaGlobin-WPRE-Neo
  Backbone manufacturer: Twist
  Vector type: Mammalian Expression
Growth in bacteria
  Bacterial resistance: Ampicillin, 100 μg/mL
  Growth temperature: 37°C
  Growth strain: DH5alpha
  Copy number: High Copy
Gene/Insert
  Gene/Insert name: SARS-CoV-2 Spike L455F
  Species: Severe acute respiratory syndrome coronavirus 2
  Mutation: L455F
  Entrez Gene: S (a.k.a. GU280_gp02, spike glycoprotein)
  Promoter: CAG
  Cloning method: Ligation Independent Cloning
Terms and licenses: Academic/Nonprofit Terms; Industry Terms: Not Available to Industry
Depositor comments: Please visit https://www.medrxiv.org/content/10.1101/2024.03.05.24303815v1 for medRxiv preprint.
How to cite: pTwist-SARS-CoV-2 Spike-deltaC18 L455F (TTT) was a gift from Alejandro Balazs (Addgene plasmid # 212574 ; http://n2t.net/addgene:212574 ; RRID:Addgene_212574)
