[The description below was written by a language model from this plasmid's Addgene catalogue record and pLannotate feature annotations shown in this document.]
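Description:
pTwist-SARS-CoV-2 Spike-deltaC18 L455F (TTT) is a 10,462 nt mammalian expression plasmid built on the Twist pTwist-CMV-BetaGlobin-WPRE-Neo backbone. It encodes the SARS-CoV-2 spike glycoprotein carrying the L455F substitution; the "(TTT)" in the name presumably indicates the codon used for the phenylalanine. The "deltaC18" designation indicates removal of the last 18 residues of the cytoplasmic tail, a truncation commonly used to improve spike incorporation into pseudotyped particles. This agrees with the annotated spike coding region of 3,765 nt, slightly shorter than full length. In bacteria the plasmid replicates from a high-copy ColE1/pUC-type origin and is selected with ampicillin through the AmpR β-lactamase gene.

The catalogue lists the promoter as CAG, but the feature table instead shows a CMV enhancer, CMV promoter elements and a truncated human β-globin intron upstream of the spike gene. This matches the backbone name, so the promoter is better described as a CMV enhancer/promoter with a β-globin intron that supports splicing-enhanced expression. Downstream of the spike gene, a WPRE boosts transcript stability and expression, followed by an SV40 polyadenylation signal that is annotated on the opposite strand. A separate SV40 early promoter–neo–bGH poly(A) cassette allows G418 selection in mammalian cells. β-globin insulator fragments and bacterial rrnG and T7 terminators flank the units to limit transcriptional interference.

The plasmid is intended for transfection into producer cells to supply the variant spike as the envelope protein for pseudovirus production. The associated study concerns SARS-CoV-2 escape from vaccine-induced humoral immunity. No packaging or viral genome elements are annotated, so these must come from other plasmids.
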