Features (pLannotate 1.2.2; 21 found; start..end, strand, type, name):
      1..3765    +  CDS            S: SPIKE_SARS2 - Experimental evidence at protein level: Swiss-Prot protein existence level 1. [Spike glycoprotein]: May down-regulate host tetherin (BST2) by lysosomal degradation, thereby counteracting its antiviral activity. From Severe acute respiratory syndrome coronavirus 2 (2019-nCoV) (SARS-CoV-2).
   3839..4427    +  misc_feature   WPRE: woodchuck hepatitis virus posttranscriptional regulatory element
   4480..4601    -  polyA_signal   SV40 poly(A) signal: SV40 polyadenylation signal
   4624..4693    -  CDS            large T antigen (fragment): large T antigen from SV40 (simian virus 40)
   4716..4762    +  terminator     T7 terminator: transcription terminator for bacteriophage T7 RNA polymerase
   4792..4928    +  terminator     rrnG terminator: transcription terminator from the E. coli ribosomal RNA rrnG operon (Albrechtsen et al., 1991)
   4973..5044    +  misc_feature   3' β-globin insulator: insulator downstream of the human β-globin locus (Farrell et al., 2002)
   5089..5285    +  promoter       SV40 promoter: SV40 early promoter
   5299..6090    +  CDS            neo: KKA2_KLEPN - Also known as kan, nptII. Experimental evidence at protein level: Swiss-Prot protein existence level 1. Resistance to kanamycin, neomycin, paromomycin, ribostamycin, butirosin and gentamicin B. From Klebsiella pneumoniae.
   6104..6328    +  polyA_signal   bGH poly(A) signal: bovine growth hormone polyadenylation signal
   6524..7112    -  rep_origin     ori: high-copy-number ColE1/pMB1/pBR322/pUC origin of replication
   7284..7348    -  CDS            bla(M) (fragment): β-lactamase lacking the signal sequence; bla(M); allows cytosolic expression of β-lactamase
   7858..8718    +  CDS            AmpR: β-lactamase; bla; confers resistance to ampicillin, carbenicillin, and related antibiotics
   8731..8867    +  terminator     rrnG terminator: transcription terminator from the E. coli ribosomal RNA rrnG operon (Albrechtsen et al., 1991)
   9019..9090    +  misc_feature   5' β-globin insulator: insulator upstream of the human β-globin locus (Farrell et al., 2002)
   9095..9141    -  terminator     T7 terminator: transcription terminator for bacteriophage T7 RNA polymerase
   9159..9207    -  polyA_signal   poly(A) signal: synthetic polyadenylation signal
   9288..9591    +  enhancer       CMV enhancer: human cytomegalovirus immediate early enhancer
   9664..9681    -  promoter       CMV promoter (fragment): human cytomegalovirus (CMV) immediate early promoter
   9744..9795    +  promoter       CMVd2 promoter: truncated human cytomegalovirus (CMV) immediate early promoter that yields moderately reduced expression relative to the full-length promoter
   9929..10404   +  intron         β-globin intron: internally truncated intron from human β-globin
>Addgene plasmid #212574 | pTwist-SARS-CoV-2 Spike-deltaC18 L455F (TTT) | addgene full sequence | sequence record 431583 | Addgene NGS Result
ATGTTTGTGTTCCTCGTTCTCCTGCCCCTCGTTTCTTCCCAATGCGTGAACCTCACAACTAGAACGCAGC
TCCCACCCGCTTACACGAACTCTTTTACTCGTGGAGTATACTATCCCGATAAAGTCTTTAGGTCCAGTGT
CCTTCATTCTACTCAAGACCTTTTCCTGCCATTCTTCTCAAATGTCACCTGGTTCCATGCTATCCACGTT
TCTGGCACCAACGGAACTAAACGATTTGATAATCCCGTCTTGCCATTTAACGATGGCGTATACTTTGCCT
CAACGGAGAAGTCCAACATTATCCGGGGATGGATATTTGGCACCACCCTGGACTCCAAGACACAGTCTCT
CCTCATTGTGAACAACGCCACCAATGTCGTCATCAAAGTCTGTGAATTTCAATTTTGTAACGATCCCTTT
CTCGGGGTTTATTATCATAAGAATAACAAGTCTTGGATGGAGTCAGAGTTCCGCGTTTACAGTTCCGCTA
ACAACTGTACTTTTGAGTACGTTTCCCAACCATTTCTCATGGATCTTGAAGGGAAGCAAGGCAACTTCAA
GAATCTCCGCGAATTTGTGTTTAAGAATATAGACGGCTACTTCAAAATTTATAGCAAGCATACCCCGATA
AATCTGGTTCGGGATCTCCCTCAAGGCTTCTCCGCGTTGGAACCCCTCGTGGACTTGCCGATTGGCATCA
ACATCACCCGGTTCCAAACCCTTCTTGCCCTTCATCGAAGCTACCTCACGCCTGGCGACAGTAGTAGTGG
TTGGACAGCGGGCGCAGCAGCCTACTATGTGGGATATTTGCAACCACGCACCTTTCTTCTCAAATATAAC
GAAAACGGAACAATTACCGATGCCGTAGACTGTGCCCTCGATCCCCTGTCCGAAACTAAATGCACACTCA
AGTCCTTCACAGTTGAGAAAGGCATATACCAAACCAGTAACTTCCGCGTCCAACCCACCGAATCCATTGT
TCGATTCCCTAACATCACCAATTTGTGTCCTTTCGGTGAAGTATTTAATGCCACTCGATTTGCATCAGTT
TATGCCTGGAATCGCAAGCGAATATCAAATTGTGTTGCAGATTATAGTGTCCTGTATAATAGCGCATCAT
TCAGCACTTTTAAGTGTTATGGGGTCAGCCCTACGAAATTGAATGACTTGTGTTTTACCAACGTTTACGC
AGATTCTTTCGTCATACGCGGCGACGAAGTCCGACAGATTGCACCGGGGCAAACCGGAAAGATAGCAGAC
TATAATTATAAGTTGCCGGATGACTTCACCGGCTGCGTTATAGCATGGAACTCCAATAATCTCGATTCAA
AAGTCGGCGGCAACTATAATTATCTTTACCGCTTTTTTCGCAAGTCAAATCTGAAGCCCTTTGAACGTGA
CATCTCCACCGAAATTTATCAAGCTGGCAGCACCCCATGTAATGGAGTGGAAGGGTTTAACTGTTATTTT
CCCCTTCAATCATACGGATTTCAACCAACAAATGGGGTGGGCTATCAACCATATCGGGTGGTAGTCTTGA
GCTTTGAGCTGCTCCACGCACCGGCTACAGTTTGCGGACCGAAGAAAAGCACTAACCTGGTGAAGAATAA
ATGTGTGAACTTCAACTTTAATGGGCTCACCGGAACAGGGGTGCTGACAGAATCAAACAAGAAATTTCTC
CCTTTTCAACAATTTGGTAGAGACATTGCCGATACCACAGATGCCGTCCGCGATCCGCAAACACTGGAAA
TCCTCGATATAACACCCTGTAGCTTCGGCGGGGTCAGCGTGATAACTCCCGGAACGAACACATCCAACCA
AGTGGCTGTCCTGTATCAAGATGTCAACTGTACCGAAGTCCCTGTGGCGATACACGCCGACCAACTGACA
CCCACCTGGAGAGTCTACTCAACAGGTTCCAATGTCTTTCAAACTAGAGCGGGTTGTCTCATTGGCGCTG
AGCATGTCAATAATTCATACGAATGTGATATTCCTATTGGGGCAGGAATCTGTGCGTCTTATCAAACTCA
AACGAACTCACCACGGCGCGCTCGCTCAGTAGCCAGCCAGTCCATAATCGCCTATACCATGAGTCTCGGG
GCTGAGAACTCCGTGGCTTATTCAAACAATTCCATCGCAATCCCAACTAACTTTACCATTAGCGTTACCA
CGGAAATCTTGCCCGTCAGCATGACTAAGACGAGCGTAGACTGTACGATGTATATCTGTGGGGATTCCAC
CGAGTGTAGCAACCTCTTGCTTCAATACGGGTCTTTCTGTACTCAACTCAACCGAGCATTGACCGGAATT
GCGGTCGAACAAGACAAGAATACCCAAGAGGTGTTCGCACAAGTAAAGCAAATATACAAAACGCCGCCAA
TCAAAGATTTTGGCGGGTTTAATTTTAGCCAAATACTGCCAGACCCATCTAAGCCTTCAAAACGCAGCTT
TATCGAGGATCTGCTGTTCAACAAAGTTACGTTGGCTGACGCGGGTTTCATTAAGCAGTATGGGGATTGT
TTGGGAGACATTGCGGCCCGCGACCTTATCTGTGCTCAAAAATTCAATGGGTTGACAGTTCTGCCCCCTC
TGCTCACTGATGAGATGATTGCACAGTATACATCAGCATTGTTGGCAGGAACCATTACATCCGGCTGGAC
TTTTGGCGCGGGTGCGGCCCTTCAAATACCTTTCGCTATGCAAATGGCTTACAGATTCAATGGGATTGGT
GTCACGCAAAATGTATTGTATGAAAATCAGAAGCTGATCGCTAATCAATTTAACAGCGCGATTGGCAAGA
TCCAAGATTCACTGTCAAGCACAGCGTCCGCCCTCGGCAAACTCCAAGATGTTGTGAATCAAAACGCCCA
GGCCCTGAATACCCTCGTGAAGCAACTGAGTTCTAACTTCGGCGCAATCTCCAGCGTCCTCAACGACATA
TTGTCCAGACTTGATAAGGTGGAAGCCGAGGTGCAAATTGATCGGCTCATCACAGGCAGGCTCCAGTCAC
TCCAAACTTATGTGACACAACAGTTGATCCGGGCTGCTGAGATACGAGCAAGCGCCAACCTGGCCGCCAC
TAAAATGTCAGAGTGCGTGCTCGGGCAGTCCAAACGGGTTGACTTTTGTGGCAAGGGCTATCACTTGATG
TCCTTCCCCCAATCCGCCCCACATGGAGTGGTCTTTCTCCACGTCACTTATGTCCCTGCTCAAGAGAAGA
ACTTTACGACAGCTCCAGCAATCTGTCACGATGGCAAAGCGCACTTTCCCAGGGAAGGCGTTTTCGTCAG
TAATGGCACGCATTGGTTTGTGACCCAAAGGAATTTCTATGAACCCCAAATCATAACCACTGACAATACA
TTTGTCTCAGGCAACTGTGATGTGGTCATTGGGATCGTGAACAACACGGTATATGATCCCCTGCAACCCG
AGTTGGATAGCTTCAAAGAGGAATTGGATAAATACTTTAAGAATCATACTTCACCCGATGTTGATCTCGG
GGACATATCAGGAATAAATGCAAGTGTCGTCAACATTCAGAAAGAGATTGATCGCCTTAATGAGGTCGCC
AAGAACTTGAATGAATCTTTGATCGACTTGCAAGAACTGGGCAAATACGAACAATATATTAAATGGCCCT
GGTACATTTGGTTGGGCTTTATCGCCGGACTTATAGCTATCGTTATGGTCACAATTATGTTGTGCTGTAT
GACTAGCTGTTGTTCCTGCTTGAAAGGATGTTGCAGTTGCGGATCTTGTTGTAAATAAAGGATCCTCTAG
AAGTTGTCTCCTCCTGCACTGACTGACTGATACAATCGATTTCTGGATCCGCAGGCCTAATCAACCTCTG
GATTACAAAATTTGTGAAAGATTGACTGGTATTCTTAACTATGTTGCTCCTTTTACGCTATGTGGATACG
CTGCTTTAATGCCTTTGTATCATGCTATTGCTTCCCGTATGGCTTTCATTTTCTCCTCCTTGTATAAATC
CTGGTTGCTGTCTCTTTATGAGGAGTTGTGGCCCGTTGTCAGGCAACGTGGCGTGGTGTGCACTGTGTTT
GCTGACGCAACCCCCACTGGTTGGGGCATTGCCACCACCTGTCAGCTCCTTTCCGGGACTTTCGCTTTCC
CCCTCCCTATTGCCACGGCGGAACTCATCGCCGCCTGCCTTGCCCGCTGCTGGACAGGGGCTCGGCTGTT
GGGCACTGACAATTCCGTGGTGTTGTCGGGGAAGCTGACGTCCTTTCCATGGCTGCTCGCCTGTGTTGCC
ACCTGGATTCTGCGCGGGACGTCCTTCTGCTACGTCCCTTCGGCCCTCAATCCAGCGGACCTTCCTTCCC
GCGGCCTGCTGCCGGCTCTGCGGCCTCTTCCGCGTCTTCGCCTTCGCCCTCAGACGAGTCGGATCTCCCT
TTGGGCCGCCTCCCCGCCTGTCTAGCTTGACTGACTGAGATACAGCGTACCTTCAGCTCACAGACATGAT
AAGATACATTGATGAGTTTGGACAAACCACAACTAGAATGCAGTGAAAAAAATGCTTTATTTGTGAAATT
TGTGATGCTATTGCTTTATTTGTAACCATTATAAGCTGCAATAAACAAGTTAACAACAACAATTGCATTC
ATTTTATGTTTCAGGTTCAGGGGGAGGTGTGGGAGGTTTTTTAAAGCAAGTAAAACCTCTACAAATGTGG
TATTGGCCCATCTCTATCGGTATCGTAGCATAACCCCTTGGGGCCTCTAAACGGGTCTTGAGGGGTTTTT
TGTGCCCCTCGGGCCGGATTGCTATCTACCGGCATTGGCGCAGAAAAAAATGCCTGATGCGACGCTGCGC
GTCTTATACTCCCACATATGCCAGATTCAGCAACGGATACGGCTTCCCCAACTTGCCCACTTCCATACGT
GTCCTCCTTACCAGAAATTTATCCTTAAGGTCGTCAGCTATCCTGCAGGCGATCTCTCGATTTCGATCAA
GACATTCCTTTAATGGTCTTTTCTGGACACCACTAGGGGTCAGAAGTAGTTCATCAAACTTTCTTCCCTC
CCTAATCTCATTGGTTACCTTGGGCTATCGAAACTTAATTAAGCGATCTGCATCTCAATTAGTCAGCAAC
CATAGTCCCGCCCCTAACTCCGCCCATCCCGCCCCTAACTCCGCCCAGTTCCGCCCATTCTCCGCCCCAT
CGCTGACTAATTTTTTTTATTTATGCAGAGGCCGAGGCCGCCTCGGCCTCTGAGCTATTCCAGAAGTAGT
GAGGAGGCTTTTTTGGAGGCCTAGGCTTTTGCAAAGGAGGTAGCCAACATGATTGAACAAGATGGATTGC
ACGCAGGTTCTCCCGCCGCTTGGGTGGAGAGGCTATTCGGCTATGACTGGGCACAACAGACAATCGGCTG
CTCTGATGCCGCCGTGTTCCGGCTGTCAGCGCAGGGGCGCCCGGTTCTTTTTGTCAAGACCGACCTGTCC
GGTGCCCTGAATGAACTCCAGGACGAGGCAGCGCGGCTATCGTGGCTGGCCACGACGGGCGTTCCTTGCG
CAGCTGTGCTCGACGTTGTCACTGAAGCGGGAAGGGACTGGCTGCTATTGGGCGAAGTGCCGGGGCAGGA
TCTCCTGTCATCTCACCTTGCTCCTGCCGAGAAAGTATCCATCATGGCTGATGCAATGCGGCGGCTGCAT
ACGCTTGATCCGGCTACCTGCCCATTCGACCACCAAGCGAAACATCGCATCGAGCGAGCACGTACTCGGA
TGGAAGCCGGTCTTGTCGATCAGGATGATCTGGACGAAGAGCATCAGGGGCTCGCGCCAGCCGAACTGTT
CGCCAGGCTCAAGGCGCGGATGCCCGACGGCGAGGATCTCGTCGTGACCCACGGCGATGCCTGCTTGCCG
AATATCATGGTGGAAAATGGCCGCTTTTCTGGATTCATCGACTGTGGCCGGCTGGGTGTGGCGGACCGCT
ATCAGGACATAGCGTTGGCTACCCGTGATATTGCTGAAGAGCTTGGCGGCGAATGGGCTGACCGCTTCCT
CGTGCTTTACGGTATCGCCGCTCCCGATTCGCAGCGCATCGCCTTCTATCGCCTTCTTGACGAGTTCTTC
TAGTATGTAAGCCCTGTGCCTTCTAGTTGCCAGCCATCTGTTGTTTGCCCCTCCCCCGTGCCTTCCTTGA
CCCTGGAAGGTGCCACTCCCACTGTCCTTTCCTAATAAAATGAGGAAATTGCATCGCATTGTCTGAGTAG
GTGTCATTCTATTCTGGGGGGTGGGGTGGGGCAGGACAGCAAGGGGGAGGATTGGGAAGACAATAGCAGG
CATGCTGGGGATGCGGTGGGCTCTATGGTTAATTAACCAGTCAAGTCAGCTACTTGGCGAGATCGACTTG
TCTGGGTTTCGACTACGCTCAGAATTGCGTCAGTCAAGTTCGATCTGGTCCTTGCTATTGCACCCGTTCT
CCGATTACGAGTTTCATTTAAATCATGTGAGCAAAAGGCCAGCAAAAGGCCAGGAACCGTAAAAAGGCCG
CGTTGCTGGCGTTTTTCCATAGGCTCCGCCCCCCTGACGAGCATCACAAAAATCGACGCTCAAGTCAGAG
GTGGCGAAACCCGACAGGACTATAAAGATACCAGGCGTTTCCCCCTGGAAGCTCCCTCGTGCGCTCTCCT
GTTCCGACCCTGCCGCTTACCGGATACCTGTCCGCCTTTCTCCCTTCGGGAAGCGTGGCGCTTTCTCATA
GCTCACGCTGTAGGTATCTCAGTTCGGTGTAGGTCGTTCGCTCCAAGCTGGGCTGTGTGCACGAACCCCC
CGTTCAGCCCGACCGCTGCGCCTTATCCGGTAACTATCGTCTTGAGTCCAACCCGGTAAGACACGACTTA
TCGCCACTGGCAGCAGCCACTGGTAACAGGATTAGCAGAGCGAGGTATGTAGGCGGTGCTACAGAGTTCT
TGAAGTGGTGGCCTAACTACGGCTACACTAGAAGAACAGTATTTGGTATCTGCGCTCTGCTGAAGCCAGT
TACCTTCGGAAAAAGAGTTGGTAGCTCTTGATCCGGCAAACAAACCACCGCTGGTAGCGGTGGTTTTTTT
GTTTGCAAGCAGCAGATTACGCGCAGAAAAAAAGGATCTCAAGAAGATCCTTTGATCTTTTCTACGGGGT
CTGACGCTCAGTGGAACGAAAACTCACGTTAAGGGATTTTGGTCATGAGATTATCAAAAAGGATCTTCAC
CTAGATCCTTTTAAATTAAAAATGAAGTTTTAAATCAATCTAAAGTATATATGAGTAAACTTGGTCTGAC
AGTTACCAATGCTTAATCAGTGAGGCACCTATCTCAGCGATCTGTCTATTTCGTTCATCCATAGTTGCAT
TTAAATTTCCGAACTCTCCAAGGCCCTCGTCGGAAAATCTTCAAACCTTTCGTCCGATCCATCTTGCAGG
CTACCTCTCGAACGAACTATCGCAAGTCTCTTGGCCGGCCTTGCGCCTTGGCTATTGCTTGGCAGCGCCT
ATCGCCAGGTATTACTCCAATCCCGAATATCCGAGATCGGGATCACCCGAGAGAAGTTCAACCTACATCC
TCAATCCCGATCTATCCGAGATCCGAGGAATATCGAAATCGGGGCGCGCCTGGTGTACCGAGAACGATCC
TCTCAGTGCGAGTCTCGACGATCCATATCGTTGCTTGGCAGTCAGCCAGTCGGAATCCAGCTTGGGACCC
AGGAAGTCCAATCGTCAGATATTGTACTCAAGCCTGGTCACGGCAGCGTACCGATCTGTTTAAACCTAGA
TATTGATAGTCTGATCGGTCAACGTATAATCGAGTCCTAGCTTTTGCAAACATCTATCAAGAGACAGGAT
CAGCAGGAGGCTTTCGCATGAGTATTCAACATTTCCGTGTCGCCCTTATTCCCTTTTTTGCGGCATTTTG
CCTTCCTGTTTTTGCTCACCCAGAAACGCTGGTGAAAGTAAAAGATGCTGAAGATCAGTTGGGTGCGCGA
GTGGGTTACATCGAACTGGATCTCAACAGCGGTAAGATCCTTGAGAGTTTTCGCCCCGAAGAACGCTTTC
CAATGATGAGCACTTTTAAAGTTCTGCTATGTGGCGCGGTATTATCCCGTATTGACGCCGGGCAAGAGCA
ACTCGGTCGCCGCATACACTATTCTCAGAATGACTTGGTTGAGTATTCACCAGTCACAGAAAAGCATCTT
ACGGATGGCATGACAGTAAGAGAATTATGCAGTGCTGCCATAACCATGAGTGATAACACTGCGGCCAACT
TACTTCTGACAACGATTGGAGGACCGAAGGAGCTAACCGCTTTTTTGCACAACATGGGGGATCATGTAAC
TCGCCTTGATCGTTGGGAACCGGAGCTGAATGAAGCCATACCAAACGACGAGCGTGACACCACGATGCCT
GTAGCAATGGCAACAACCTTGCGTAAACTATTAACTGGCGAACTACTTACTCTAGCTTCCCGGCAACAGT
TGATAGACTGGATGGAGGCGGATAAAGTTGCAGGACCACTTCTGCGCTCGGCCCTTCCGGCTGGCTGGTT
TATTGCTGATAAATCTGGAGCCGGTGAGCGTGGGTCTCGCGGTATCATTGCAGCACTGGGGCCAGATGGT
AAGCCCTCCCGTATCGTAGTTATCTACACGACGGGGAGTCAGGCAACTATGGATGAACGAAATAGACAGA
TCGCTGAGATAGGTGCCTCACTGATTAAGCATTGGTAACCGATTCTAGGTGCATTGGCGCAGAAAAAAAT
GCCTGATGCGACGCTGCGCGTCTTATACTCCCACATATGCCAGATTCAGCAACGGATACGGCTTCCCCAA
CTTGCCCACTTCCATACGTGTCCTCCTTACCAGAAATTTATCCTTAAGATCCCGAATCGTTTAAACTCGA
CTCTGGCTCTATCGAATCTCCGTCGTTTCGAGCTTACGCGAACAGCCGTGGCGCTCATTTGCTCGTCGGG
CATCGAATCTCGTCAGCTATCGTCAGCTTACCTTTTTGGCAGCGATCGCGGCTCCCGACATCTTGGACCA
TTAGCTCCACAGGTATCTTCTTCCCTCTAGTGGTCATAACAGCAGCTTCAGCTACCTCTCAATTCAAAAA
ACCCCTCAAGACCCGTTTAGAGGCCCCAAGGGGTTATGCTATCAATCGTTGCGTTACACACACAAAAAAC
CAACACACATCCATCTTCGATGGATAGCGATTTTATTATCTAACTGCTGATCGAGTGTAGCCAGATCTAG
TAATCAATTACGGGGTCATTAGTTCATAGCCCATATATGGAGTTCCGCGTTACATAACTTACGGTAAATG
GCCCGCCTGGCTGACCGCCCAACGACCCCCGCCCATTGACGTCAATAATGACGTATGTTCCCATAGTAAC
GCCAATAGGGACTTTCCATTGACGTCAATGGGTGGAGTATTTACGGTAAACTGCCCACTTGGCAGTACAT
CAAGTGTATCATATGCCAAGTACGCCCCCTATTGACGTCAATGACGGTAAATGGCCCGCCTGGCATTATG
CCCAGTACATGACCTTATGGGACTTTCCTACTTGGCAGTACATCTACGTATTAGTCATCGCTATTACCAT
GCTGATGCGGTTTTGGCAGTACATCAATGGGCGTGGATAGCGGTTTGACTCACGGGGATTTCCAAGTCTC
CACCCCATTGACGTCAATGGGAGTTTGTTTTGGCACCAAAATCAACGGGACTTTCCAAAATGTCGTAACA
ACTCCGCCCCATTGACGCAAATGGGCGGTAGGCGTGTACGGTGGGAGGTCTATATAAGCAGAGCTGGTTT
AGTGAACCGTCAGATCGCCTGGAGACGCCATCCACGCTGTTTTGACCTCCATAGAAGACACCGGGACCGA
TCCAGCCTCCCCTCGAAGCTTACATGTGGTACCGAGCTCGGATCCTGAGAACTTCAGGGTGAGTCTATGG
GACCCTTGATGTTTTCTTTCCCCTTCTTTTCTATGGTTAAGTTCATGTCATAGGAAGGGGAGAAGTAACA
GGGTACACATATTGACCAAATCAGGGTAATTTTGCATTTGTAATTTTAAAAAATGCTTTCTTCTTTTAAT
ATACTTTTTTGTTTATCTTATTTCTAATACTTTCCCTAATCTCTTTCTTTCAGGGCAATAATGATACAAT
GTATCATGCCTCTTTGCACCATTCTAAAGAATAACAGTGATAATTTCTGGGTTAAGGCAATAGCAATATT
TCTGCATATAAATATTTCTGCATATAAATTGTAACTGATGTAAGAGGTTTCATATTGCTAATAGCAGCTA
CAATCCAGCTACCATTCTGCTTTTATTTTATGGTTGGGATAAGGCTGGATTATTCTGAGTCCAAGCTAGG
CCCTTTTGCTAATCATGTTCATACCTCTTATCTTCCTCCCACAGCTCCTGGGCAACGTGCTGGTCTGTGT
GCTGGCCCATCACTTTGGCAAAGGCGGCCGCC
